>Addgene plasmid #188938 | pBS-SKII-URA-GAL1-fSNAP-GS | addgene full sequence | sequence record 381552 | Addgene NGS Result
TGGGCTGGGTGGTTCAGGTGGATCTGGTTCTGATCCACTAGTTCTAGAGCGGCCGCCACCGCGGTGGAGC
TCCAGCTTTTGTTCCCTTTAGTGAGGGTTAATTGCGCGCTTGGCGTAATCATGGTCATAGCTGTTTCCTG
TGTGAAATTGTTATCCGCTCACAATTCCACACAACATACGAGCCGGAAGCATAAAGTGTAAAGCCTGGGG
TGCCTAATGAGTGAGCTAACTCACATTAATTGCGTTGCGCTCACTGCCCGCTTTCCAGTCGGGAAACCTG
TCGTGCCAGCTGCATTAATGAATCGGCCAACGCGCGGGGAGAGGCGGTTTGCGTATTGGGCGCTCTTCCG
CTTCCTCGCTCACTGACTCGCTGCGCTCGGTCGTTCGGCTGCGGCGAGCGGTATCAGCTCACTCAAAGGC
GGTAATACGGTTATCCACAGAATCAGGGGATAACGCAGGAAAGAACATGTGAGCAAAAGGCCAGCAAAAG
GCCAGGAACCGTAAAAAGGCCGCGTTGCTGGCGTTTTTCCATAGGCTCCGCCCCCCTGACGAGCATCACA
AAAATCGACGCTCAAGTCAGAGGTGGCGAAACCCGACAGGACTATAAAGATACCAGGCGTTTCCCCCTGG
AAGCTCCCTCGTGCGCTCTCCTGTTCCGACCCTGCCGCTTACCGGATACCTGTCCGCCTTTCTCCCTTCG
GGAAGCGTGGCGCTTTCTCATAGCTCACGCTGTAGGTATCTCAGTTCGGTGTAGGTCGTTCGCTCCAAGC
TGGGCTGTGTGCACGAACCCCCCGTTCAGCCCGACCGCTGCGCCTTATCCGGTAACTATCGTCTTGAGTC
CAACCCGGTAAGACACGACTTATCGCCACTGGCAGCAGCCACTGGTAACAGGATTAGCAGAGCGAGGTAT
GTAGGCGGTGCTACAGAGTTCTTGAAGTGGTGGCCTAACTACGGCTACACTAGAAGAACAGTATTTGGTA
TCTGCGCTCTGCTGAAGCCAGTTACCTTCGGAAAAAGAGTTGGTAGCTCTTGATCCGGCAAACAAACCAC
CGCTGGTAGCGGTGGTTTTTTTGTTTGCAAGCAGCAGATTACGCGCAGAAAAAAAGGATCTCAAGAAGAT
CCTTTGATCTTTTCTACGGGGTCTGACGCTCAGTGGAACGAAAACTCACGTTAAGGGATTTTGGTCATGA
GATTATCAAAAAGGATCTTCACCTAGATCCTTTTAAATTAAAAATGAAGTTTTAAATCAATCTAAAGTAT
ATATGAGTAAACTTGGTCTGACAGTTACCAATGCTTAATCAGTGAGGCACCTATCTCAGCGATCTGTCTA
TTTCGTTCATCCATAGTTGCCTGACTCCCCGTCGTGTAGATAACTACGATACGGGAGGGCTTACCATCTG
GCCCCAGTGCTGCAATGATACCGCGAGACCCACGCTCACCGGCTCCAGATTTATCAGCAATAAACCAGCC
AGCCGGAAGGGCCGAGCGCAGAAGTGGTCCTGCAACTTTATCCGCCTCCATCCAGTCTATTAATTGTTGC
CGGGAAGCTAGAGTAAGTAGTTCGCCAGTTAATAGTTTGCGCAACGTTGTTGCCATTGCTACAGGCATCG
TGGTGTCACGCTCGTCGTTTGGTATGGCTTCATTCAGCTCCGGTTCCCAACGATCAAGGCGAGTTACATG
ATCCCCCATGTTGTGCAAAAAAGCGGTTAGCTCCTTCGGTCCTCCGATCGTTGTCAGAAGTAAGTTGGCC
GCAGTGTTATCACTCATGGTTATGGCAGCACTGCATAATTCTCTTACTGTCATGCCATCCGTAAGATGCT
TTTCTGTGACTGGTGAGTACTCAACCAAGTCATTCTGAGAATAGTGTATGCGGCGACCGAGTTGCTCTTG
CCCGGCGTCAATACGGGATAATACCGCGCCACATAGCAGAACTTTAAAAGTGCTCATCATTGGAAAACGT
TCTTCGGGGCGAAAACTCTCAAGGATCTTACCGCTGTTGAGATCCAGTTCGATGTAACCCACTCGTGCAC
CCAACTGATCTTCAGCATCTTTTACTTTCACCAGCGTTTCTGGGTGAGCAAAAACAGGAAGGCAAAATGC
CGCAAAAAAGGGAATAAGGGCGACACGGAAATGTTGAATACTCATACTCTTCCTTTTTCAATATTATTGA
AGCATTTATCAGGGTTATTGTCTCATGAGCGGATACATATTTGAATGTATTTAGAAAAATAAACAAATAG
GGGTTCCGCGCACATTTCCCCGAAAAGTGCCACCTAAATTGTAAGCGTTAATATTTTGTTAAAATTCGCG
TTAAATTTTTGTTAAATCAGCTCATTTTTTAACCAATAGGCCGAAATCGGCAAAATCCCTTATAAATCAA
AAGAATAGACCGAGATAGGGT
[37 nt withheld, positions 2402-2438]
AAAGAACGTGGACTCCAACGTCAAAGG
[49 nt withheld, positions 2466-2514]
T
[91 nt withheld, positions 2516-2606]
G
[124 nt withheld, positions 2608-2731]
CCCATTCGCCATTCAGGCTGCGCAACTGTTGGGAAGGGCGATCGGTGCGGGCCTCTTCGCTATTACGCCA
GCTGGCGAAAGGGGGATGTGCTGCAAGGCGATTAAGTTGGGTAACGCCAGGGTTTTCCCAGTCACGACGT
TGTAAAACGACGGCCAGTGAGCGCGCGTAATACGACTCACTATAGGGCGAATTGGGTACCGGGCCCCCCC
TCGAGGTCGACGGTATAGATAAGCTTGATATCGAATTGGTCACCCGGCCAGCGACATGGAGGCCCAGAAT
ACCCTCCTTGACAGTCTTGACGTGCGCAGCTCAGGGGCATGATGTGACTGTCGCCCGTACATTTAGCCCA
TACATCCCCATGTATAATCATTTGCATCCATACATTTTGATGGCCGCACGGCGCGAAGCAAAAATTACGG
CTCCTCGCTGCAGACCTGCGAGCAGGGAAACGCTCCCCTCACAGACGCGTTGAATTGTCCCCACGCCGCG
CCCCTGTAGAGAAATATAAAAGGTTAGGATTTGCCACTGAGGTTCTTCTTTCATATACTTCCTTTTAAAA
TCTTGCTAGGATACAGTTCTCACATCACATCCGAACATAAACAACCATGACAGTCAACACTAAGACCTAT
AGTGAGAGAGCAGAAACTCATGCCTCACCAGTAGCACAACGATTATTTCGATTAATGGAACTGAAGAAAA
CCAATTTATGTGCATCAATTGATGTTGATACCACTAAGGAATTCCTTGAATTAATTGATAAATTGGGTCC
TTATGTATGCTTAATCAAGACTCATATTGATATAATCAATGATTTTTCCTATGAATCCACTATTGAACCA
TTATTAGAACTTTCACGTAAACATCAATTTATGATTTTTGAAGATAGAAAATTTGCTGATATTGGTAATA
CCGTGAAGAAACAATATATTGGTGGAGTTTATAAAATTAGTAGTTGGGCAGATATTACTAATGCTCATGG
TGTCACTGGGAATGGAGTAGTTGAAGGATTAAAACAGGGAGCTAAAGAAACCACCACCAACCAAGAGCCA
AGAGGGTTATTGATGTTAGCTGAATTATCATCAGTGGGATCATTAGCATATGGAGAATATTCTCAAAAAA
CTGTTGAAATTGCTAAATCCGATAAGGAATTTGTTATTGGATTTATTGCCCAACGTGATATGGGTGGACA
AGAAGAAGGATTTGATTGGCTTATTATGACACCTGGAGTTGGATTAGATGATAAAGGTGATGGATTAGGA
CAACAATATAGAACTGTTGATGAAGTTGTTAGCACTGGAACTGATATTATCATTGTTGGTAGAGGATTGT
TTGGTAAAGGAAGAGATCCAGATATTGAAGGTAAAAGGTATAGAGATGCTGGTTGGAATGCTTATTTGAA
AAAGACTGGCCAATTATAATCAGTACTGACAATAAAAAGATTCTTGTTTTCAAGAACTTGTCATTTGTAT
AGTTTTTTTATATTGTAGTTGTTCTATTTTAATCAAATGTTAGCGTGATTTATATTTTTTTCGCCTCGAC
ATCATCTGCCCAGATGCGAAGTTAAGTGCGCAGAAAGTAATATCATGCGTCAATCGTATGTGAATGCTGG
TCGCTATACTGCTGTCGATTCGATACTAACGCCGCCGGATTAGAAGCCGCCGAGCGGGCGACAGCCCTCC
GACGGAAGACTCTCCTCCGTGCGTCCTCGTCTTCACCGGTCGCGTTCCTGAAACGCAGATGTGCCTCGCG
CCGCACTGCTCCGAACAATAAAGATTCTACAATACTAGCTTTTATGGTTATGAAGAGGAAAAATTGGCAG
TAACCTGGCCCCACAAACCTTCAAATTAACGAATCAAATTAACAACCATAGGATGATAATGCGATTAGTT
TTTTAGCCTTATTTCTGGGGTAATTAATCAGCGAAGCGATGATTTTTGATCTATTAACAGATATATAAAT
GGAAAAGCTGCATAACCACTTTAACTAATACTTTCAACATTTTCAGTTTGTATTACTTCTTATTCAAATG
TCATAAAAGTATCAACAAAAAATTGTTAATATACCTCTATACTTTAACGTCAAGGAGATGGACAAAGACT
GCGAAATGAAGCGCACCACCCTGGATAGCCCTCTGGGCAAGCTGGAACTGTCTGGGTGCGAACAGGGCCT
GCACCGTATCATCTTCCTGGGCAAAGGAACATCTGCCGCCGACGCCGTGGAAGTGCCTGCCCCAGCCGCC
GTGCTGGGCGGACCAGAGCCACTGATGCAGGCCACCGCCTGGCTCAACGCCTACTTTCACCAGCCTGAGG
CCATCGAGGAGTTCCCTGTGCCAGCCCTGCACCACCCAGTGTTCCAGCAGGAGAGCTTTACCCGCCAGGT
GCTGTGGAAACTGCTGAAAGTGGTGAAGTTCGGAGAGGTCATCAGCTACAGCCACCTGGCCGCCCTGGCC
GGCAATCCCGCCGCCACCGCCGCCGTGAAAACCGCCCTGAGCGGAAATCCCGTGCCCATTCTGATCCCCT
GCCACCGGGTGGTGCAGGGCGACCTGGACGTGGGGGGCTACGAGGGCGGGCTCGCCGTGAAAGAGTGGCT
GCTGGCCCACGAGGGCCACAGACTGGGCAAGCC
Features (pLannotate 1.2.2; 18 found; start..end, strand, type, name):
     32..72      -  misc_feature   MCS (fragment): pBluescript multiple cloning site
     85..103     -  promoter       T3 promoter: promoter for bacteriophage T3 RNA polymerase
    148..164     -  protein_bind   lac operator: The lac repressor binds to the lac operator to inhibit transcription in E. coli. This inhibition can be relieved by adding lactose or isopropyl-β-D-thiogalactopyranoside (IPTG). lac repressor encoded by lacI
    172..202     -  promoter       lac promoter: promoter for the E. coli lac operon
    217..238     -  protein_bind   CAP binding site: CAP binding activates transcription in the presence of cAMP. E. coli catabolite activator protein
    251..343     -  CDS            lacI (fragment): lac repressor; lacI; The lac repressor binds to the lac operator to inhibit transcription in E. coli. This inhibition can be relieved by adding lactose or isopropyl-β-D-thiogalactopyranoside (IPTG).
    526..1114    -  rep_origin     ori: high-copy-number ColE1/pMB1/pBR322/pUC origin of replication
   1285..2145    -  CDS            AmpR: β-lactamase; bla; confers resistance to ampicillin, carbenicillin, and related antibiotics
   2146..2250    -  promoter       AmpR promoter: bla
   2303..2731    -  rep_origin     f1 ori (sequence partly withheld): f1 bacteriophage origin of replication; arrow indicates direction of (+) strand synthesis
   2736..2891    -  CDS            lacZα (fragment): LacZα fragment of β-galactosidase; lacZ fragment
   2899..2917    +  promoter       T7 promoter: promoter for bacteriophage T7 RNA polymerase
   2926..2978    -  misc_feature   MCS (fragment): pBluescript multiple cloning site
   2994..3337    +  promoter       TEF promoter: Ashbya gossypii TEF promoter
   3356..4144    +  CDS            URA3: PYRF_YEAST - Experimental evidence at protein level: Swiss-Prot protein existence level 1. From Saccharomyces cerevisiae (strain ATCC 204508 / S288c) (Baker's yeast).
   4156..4352    +  terminator     TEF terminator: Ashbya gossypii TEF terminator
   4377..4818    +  promoter       GAL1 promoter: S. cerevisiae GAL1; inducible promoter, regulated by Gal4
   4819..10      +  CDS            SNAP-tag® (across the origin): human O6-alkylguanine-DNA-alkyltransferase variant that forms covalent bonds with benzylguanine derivatives fast-reacting variant, optimized for mammalian expression
