[The description below was written by a language model from this plasmid's Addgene catalogue record and pLannotate feature annotations shown in this document.]
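Description:
pBS-SKII-URA-GAL1-fSNAP-GS is a 5,354 nt template plasmid built on pBluescript II SK (+) that carries an integration cassette for making N-terminal SNAP-tag fusions to proteins in Saccharomyces cerevisiae. In E. coli it is maintained at high copy from the ColE1/pUC-type origin and selected with ampicillin through the β-lactamase gene. The usual pBluescript elements remain around the cloning site: an f1 phage origin, lac promoter/operator with a lacZα fragment, and flanking T3 and T7 promoters. No yeast replication origin or centromere is annotated, consistent with a cassette meant to be integrated into the genome rather than kept as an episome.

The synthetic insert, assembled by Gibson cloning, splits the multiple cloning site and reads in one direction. First comes a URA3 marker expressed from the Ashbya gossypii TEF promoter and terminator, which allows selection of uracil prototrophs in ura3 yeast. It is followed by the galactose-inducible, Gal4-regulated GAL1 promoter, which sits directly upstream of the SNAP-tag coding sequence. The tag is annotated as the fast-reacting variant (hence "fSNAP"), an engineered O6-alkylguanine-DNA alkyltransferase that bonds covalently to benzylguanine-derivatized dyes. The "GS" in the name presumably denotes a glycine-serine linker at the end of the tag, although this is not separately annotated.

Placed upstream of a target open reading frame, the cassette would put the gene under GAL1 control and fuse the tag to the protein's N-terminus, enabling labeling with fluorescent dyes. The record does not describe the targeting method or homology sequences.
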