Addgene plasmid #188938: pBS-SKII-URA-GAL1-fSNAP-GS
Purpose: Integration cassette to create N-terminal fusions for fluorescent tagging
Depositing lab: Stephen Buratowski. Depositing organization: Harvard Medical School. Publication: A set of Saccharomyces cerevisiae integration vectors for fluorescent dye labeling of proteins. Baek I, Le SN, Jeon J, Chun Y, Reed C, Buratowski S. G3 (Bethesda). 2022 Aug 9. pii: 6659097. doi: 10.1093/g3journal/jkac201. PubMed 35944214.
Backbone
  Vector backbone: pBlueScript II SK (+)
  Vector type: Yeast Expression
  Selectable markers: URA3
Growth in bacteria
  Bacterial resistance: Ampicillin, 100 μg/mL
  Growth temperature: 37°C
  Growth strain: DH5alpha
  Copy number: High Copy
Gene/Insert
  Gene/Insert name: URA-GAL1-fSNAP-GS
  Species: Synthetic
  Cloning method: Gibson Cloning
Terms and licenses: Academic/Nonprofit Terms; Industry Terms: Not Available to Industry
How to cite: pBS-SKII-URA-GAL1-fSNAP-GS was a gift from Stephen Buratowski (Addgene plasmid # 188938 ; http://n2t.net/addgene:188938 ; RRID:Addgene_188938)
